>Addgene plasmid #238799 | DAP12-SmBiT BiBiT Ready Vector | addgene full sequence | sequence record 479914 | Addgene NGS Result
AAGACGCGTTAATTAAGACGTCGGCAGTGAAAAAAATGCTTTATTTGTGAAATTTGTGATGCTATTGCTT
TATTTGTAACCATTATAAGCTGCAATAAACAAGTTAACAACAACAATTGCATTCATTTTATGTTTCAGGT
TCAGGGGGAGGTGTGGGAGGTTTTTTAAAGCAAGTAAAACCTCTACAAATGTGGTATGGCTGATTATGAT
CCGCGGCCGCAATACGTCGACGTTATCAGCTGACTTCGTACGAGAGCCTAGGATTATGGCGCGCCACTAG
TTATTAATAGTAATCAATTACGGGGTCATTAGTTCATAGCCCATATATGGAGTTCCGCGTTACATAACTT
ACGGTAAATGGCCCGCCTGGCTGACCGCCCAACGACCCCCGCCCATTGACGTCAATAATGACGTATGTTC
CCATAGTAACGCCAATAGGGACTTTCCATTGACGTCAATGGGTGGAGTATTTACGGTAAACTGCCCACTT
GGCAGTACATCAAGTGTATCATATGCCAAGTCCGCCCCCTATTGACGTCAATGACGGTAAATGGCCCGCC
TGGCATTATGCCCAGTACATGACCTTACGGGACTTTCCTACTTGGCAGTACATCTACGTATTAGTCATCG
CTATTACCATGGTGATGCGGTTTTGGCAGTACACCAATGGGCGTGGATAGCGGTTTGACTCACGGGGATT
TCCAAGTCTCCACCCCATTGACGTCAATGGGAGTTTGTTTTGGCACCAAAATCAACGGGACTTTCCAAAA
TGTCGTAATAACCCCGCCCCGTTGACGCAAATGGGCGGTAGGCGTGTACGGTGGGAGGTCTATATAAGCA
GAGCTGGTTTAGTGAACCGTCAGATCACTAGAAGCTTTATTGCGGTAGTTTATCACAGTTAAATTGCTAA
CGCAGTCAGTGCTTCTGACACAACAGTCTCGAACTTAAGCTGCAGAAGTTGGTCGTGAGGCACTGGGCAG
GTAAGTATCAAGGTTACAAGACAGGTTTAAGGAGACCAATAGAAACTGGGCTTGTCGAGACAGAGAAGAC
TCTTGCGTTTCTGATAGGCACCTATTGGTCTTACTGACATCCACTTTGCCTTTCTCTCCACAGGTGTCCA
CTCCCAGTTCAATTACAGCTCTTAAGGCTAGAGTATTAATACGACTCACTATAGGGCTAGCGATCGCCAT
GGGGGGACTTGAACCCTGCAGCAGGCTCCTGCTCCTGCCTCTCCTGCTGGCTGTAAGTGGTCTCCGTCCT
GTCCAGGCCCAGGCCCAGAGCGATTGCAGTTGCTCTACGGTGAGCCCGGGCGTGCTGGCAGGGATCGTGA
TGGGAGACCTGGTGCTGACAGTGCTCATTGCCCTGGCCGTGTACTTCCTGGGCCGGCTGGTCCCTCGGGG
GCGAGGGGCTGCGGAGGCAGCGACCCGGAAACAGCGTATCACTGAGACCGAGTCGCCTTATCAGGAGCTC
CAGGGTCAGAGGTCGGATGTCTACAGCGACCTCAACACACAGAGGCCGTATTACAAAGTTTCTCAAGGCA
GTTCAGGTGGTGGCGGGAGCGGAGGTGGAGGCTCGAGCGGTGTGACCGGCTACCGGCTGTTCGAGGAGAT
TCTGTAAGGCCGCGACTCTAGAGTCGACCTGCAGGCATGCAAGCTGATTTGGCTGCTGCCACCGCTGAGC
AAGGCCGCTTCGAGCAGACATGATAAGATACATTGATGAGTTTGGACAAACCACAACTAGAATGCAGTGA
AAAAAATGCTTTATTTGTGAAATTTGTGATGCTATTGCTTTATTTGTAACCATTATAAGCTGCAATAAAC
AAGTTAACAACAACAATTGCATTCATTTTATGTTTCAGGTTCAGGGGGAGATGTGGGAGGTTTTTTTAAG
CAAGTAAAACCTCTACAAATGTGGTAAAATCTTAATTAAGAATTCTAATATAACTTCGTATAGCATACAT
TATACGAAGTTATGGATCCACTGTTGACAATTAATCATCGGCATAGTATATCGGCATAGTATAATACGAC
AAGGTGAGGAACTAAACCCAGGAGGCAGATCATGATTGAACAAGATGGATTGCACGCAGGTTCTCCGGCC
GCTTGGGTGGAGAGGCTATTCGGCTATGACTGGGCACAACAGACAATCGGCTGCTCTGATGCCGCCGTGT
TCCGGCTGTCAGCGCAGGGGCGCCCGGTTCTTTTTGTCAAGACCGACCTGTCCGGTGCCCTGAATGAACT
GCAGGACGAGGCAGCGCGGCTATCGTGGCTGGCCACGACGGGCGTTCCTTGCGCAGCTGTGCTCGACGTT
GTCACTGAAGCGGGAAGGGACTGGCTGCTATTGGGCGAAGTGCCGGGGCAGGATCTCCTGTCATCTCACC
TTGCTCCTGCCGAGAAAGTATCCATCATGGCTGATGCAATGCGGCGGCTGCATACGCTTGATCCGGCTAC
CTGCCCATTCGACCACCAAGCGAAACATCGCATCGAGCGAGCACGTACTCGGATGGAAGCCGGTCTTGTC
GATCAGGATGATCTGGACGAAGAGCATCAGGGGCTCGCGCCAGCCGAACTGTTCGCCAGGCTCAAGGCGC
GCATGCCCGACGGCGAGGATCTCGTCGTGACCCATGGCGATGCCTGCTTGCCGAATATCATGGTGGAAAA
TGGCCGCTTTTCTGGATTCATCGACTGTGGCCGGCTGGGTGTGGCGGACCGCTATCAGGACATAGCGTTG
GCTACCCGTGATATTGCTGAAGAGCTTGGCGGCGAATGGGCTGACCGCTTCCTCGTGCTTTACGGTATCG
CCGCTCCCGATTCGCAGCGCATCGCCTTCTATCGCCTTCTTGACGAGTTCTTCTGATTCGAAATGACCGA
CCAAGCGACGCCCAACCGGTATCAGCTCACTCAAAGGCGGTAATACGGTTATCCACAGAATCAGGGGATA
ACGCAGGAAAGAACATGTCAAACATGAGAATTACAACTTATATCGTATGGGGCTGACTTCAGGTGCTACA
TTTGAAGAGATAAATTGCACTGAAATCTAGAAATATTTTATCTGATTAATAAGATGATCTTCTTGAGATC
GTTTTGGTCTGCGCGTAATCTCTTGCTCTGAAAACGAAAAAACCGCCTTGCAGGGCGGTTTTTCGAAGGT
TCTCTGAGCTACCAACTCTTTGAACCGAGGTAACTGGCTTGGAGGAGCGCAGTCACCAAAACTTGTCCTT
TCAGTTTAGCCTTAACCGGCGCATGACTTCAAGACTAACTCCTCTAAATCAATTACCAGTGGCTGCTGCC
AGTGGTGCTTTTGCATGTCTTTCCGGGTTGGACTCAAGACGATAGTTACCGGATAAGGCGCAGCGGTCGG
ACTGAACGGGGGGTTCGTGCATACAGTCCAGCTTGGAGCGAACTGCCTACCCGGAACTGAGTGTCAGGCG
TGGAATGAGACAAACGCGGCCATAACAGCGGAATGACACCGGTAAACCGAAAGGCAGGAACAGGAGAGCG
CACGAGGGAGCCGCCAGGGGGAAACGCCTGGTATCTTTATAGTCCTGTCGGGTTTCGCCACCACTGATTT
GAGCGTCAGATTTCGTGATGCTTGTCAGGGGGGCGGAGCCTATGGAAAAACGGCTTTGCCGCGGCCCTCT
CACTTCCCTGTTAAGTATCTTCCTGGCATCTTCCAGGAAATCTCCGCCCCGTTCGTAAGCCATTTCCGCT
CGCCGCAGTCGAACGACCGAGCGTAGCGAGTCAGTGAGCGAGGAAGCGGAATATATCCTGTATCACATAT
TCTGCTGACGCACCGGTGCAGCCTTTTTTCTCCTGCCACATGAAGCACTTCACTGACACCCTCATCAGTG
CCAACATAGTAAGCCAGTATACACTCCGCTAGCGCTGATGTCCGGAATCGTCACACAAAAAACCAACACA
CAGATGTAATGAAAATAAAGATATTTTATTGCGGCCATCGTGATGGCTAGAGTTTAGCCCTCCCACACAT
AACCAGAGGGCAGCAATTCACGAATCCCAACTGCCGTCGGCTGTCCATCACTGTCCTTCACTATGGCTTT
GATCCCAGGATGCAGATCGAGAAGCACCTGTCGGCACCGTCCGCAGGGGCTCAAGATGCCCCTGTTCTCA
TTTCCGATCGCGACGATACAAGTCAGGTTGCCAGCTGCCGCAGCAGCAGCAGTGCCCAGCACCACGAGTT
CTGCACAAGGTCCCCCAGTAAAATGATATACATTGACACCAGTGAAGATGCGGCCGTCGCTAGAGAGAGC
TGCGCTGGCGACGCTGTAGTCTTCAGAGATGGGGATGCTGTTGATTGTAGCCGTTGCTCTTTCAATGAGG
GTGGATTCTTCTTGAGACAAAGGCTTGGCCATGGTGGCGCTAGTGTCAGAAGAATCGAGCTTTTTGCAAA
AGCCTAGGCCTCCAAAAAAGCCTCCTCACTACTTCTGGAATAGCTCAGAGGCCGAGGCGGCCTCGGCCTC
TGCATAAATAAAAAAAATTAGTCAGCCATGGGGCGGAGAATGGGCGGAACTGGGCGGAGTTAGGGGCGGG
ATGGGCGGAGTTAGGGGCGGGACTATGGTTGCTGACTAATTGAGATGCATGCTTTGCATACTTCTGCCTG
CTGGGGAGCCTGGGGACTTTCCACACCTGGTTGCTGACTAATTGAGATGCATGCTTTGCATACTTCTGCC
TGCTGGGGAGCCTGGGGACTTTCCACACCCTAACTGACACACATTCCACAGCTGGTTCTTTCCGCCTCAG
AAGGTACCTAACCAAGTTCCTCTTTCAGAGGTTATTTCAGGCCATGGTGCTGCGC
Features (pLannotate 1.2.2; 19 found; start..end, strand, type, name):
     24..105     -  polyA_signal   SV40 poly(A) signal: SV40 polyadenylation signal
    128..211     -  CDS            large T antigen (fragment): large T antigen from SV40 (simian virus 40)
    276..641     +  enhancer       CMV enhancer: human cytomegalovirus immediate early enhancer
    643..842     +  promoter       CMV promoter: human cytomegalovirus (CMV) immediate early promoter
    981..1113    +  intron         chimeric intron: chimera between introns from human β-globin and immunoglobulin heavy chain genes
   1157..1175    +  promoter       T7 promoter: promoter for bacteriophage T7 RNA polymerase
   1189..1527    +  CDS            TYROBP: TYOBP_HUMAN - Also known as DAP12 From Homo sapiens (Human).
   1626..1655    +  misc_feature   MCS (fragment): pUC18/19 multiple cloning site
   1704..1825    -  polyA_signal   SV40 poly(A) signal: SV40 polyadenylation signal
   1848..1916    -  CDS            large T antigen (fragment): large T antigen from SV40 (simian virus 40)
   1940..1973    +  protein_bind   loxP: Cre-mediated recombination occurs in the 8-bp core sequence (GCATACAT). Cre recombinase
   1983..2030    +  promoter       EM7 promoter: synthetic bacterial promoter&nbsp
   2062..2853    +  CDS            neo: KKA2_KLEPN - Also known as kan, nptII. Experimental evidence at protein level: Swiss-Prot protein existence level 1. Resistance to kanamycin, neomycin, paromomycin, ribostamycin, butirosin and gentamicin B. From Klebsiella pneumoniae.
   3073..3618    +  rep_origin     p15A ori: Plasmids containing the medium-copy-number p15A origin of replication can be propagated in E. coli cells that contain a second plasmid with the ColE1 origin.
   3706..3761    +  rep_origin     RSF ori (fragment): Plasmids containing the RSF 1030 origin of replication can be propagated in E. coli cells that contain additional plasmids with compatible origins.
   3860..3886    -  misc_feature   bom (fragment): basis of mobility region from pBR322
   3902..3950    -  polyA_signal   poly(A) signal: synthetic polyadenylation signal
   3974..4372    -  CDS            BSD: blasticidin S deaminase; Aspergillus terreus BSD; confers resistance to blasticidin
   4403..4760    -  promoter       SV40 promoter: SV40 enhancer and early promoter
