[The description below was written by a language model from this plasmid's Addgene catalogue record and pLannotate feature annotations shown in this document.]
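Description:
DAP12-SmBiT BiBiT Ready Vector is a mammalian expression plasmid built on the pFC220K SmBiT CMV-Blast Flexi Vector backbone, carrying human DAP12 (TYROBP) without mutations, fused at its C terminus to the backbone-encoded SmBiT tag. SmBiT is the small peptide component of the split NanoLuc (NanoBiT) luciferase system, which regains luminescent activity when it is complemented by the larger LgBiT partner. The SmBiT segment itself was not picked out by the automated annotation, which identifies only the TYROBP coding sequence.

In the 4,815-nt sequenced record, the fusion is driven by the human CMV immediate-early enhancer and promoter. A chimeric β-globin/immunoglobulin intron follows, which generally improves transcript processing and expression, and then a T7 promoter just upstream of the open reading frame that allows in vitro transcription. An SV40 polyadenylation signal terminates the transcript. A separate cassette on the opposite strand uses the SV40 enhancer/early promoter to express blasticidin S deaminase, ending in a synthetic poly(A) signal, so that stably transfected mammalian cells can be selected with blasticidin.

For propagation in E. coli, the bacterial EM7 promoter drives the neo/nptII gene, conferring kanamycin resistance. The annotation assigns the origin region to p15A with an adjacent RSF fragment, although the catalogue lists the plasmid as high copy, and the record does not resolve this difference. A single loxP site lies just upstream of the kanamycin cassette; its purpose is not stated.

The record gives no explicit application. The design is consistent with luminescence complementation assays that detect DAP12, a signalling adaptor protein, or monitor its proximity to LgBiT-tagged partners in transient or blasticidin-selected stable cell lines.
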