Addgene plasmid #238799: DAP12-SmBiT BiBiT Ready Vector
Depositing lab: Promega Corporation.
Backbone
  Vector backbone: pFC220K SmBiT CMV-Blast Flexi Vector
  Vector type: Mammalian Expression
  Selectable markers: Blasticidin
Growth in bacteria
  Bacterial resistance: Kanamycin, 50 μg/mL
  Growth temperature: 37°C
  Growth strain: DH5alpha
  Copy number: High Copy
Gene/Insert
  Gene/Insert name: DAP12
  Species: H. sapiens (human)
  Mutation: None
  Entrez Gene: TYROBP (a.k.a. DAP12, KARAP, PLOSL, PLOSL1)
  Promoter: CMV
  Tag / fusion protein: SmBiT (C terminal on backbone)
  Cloning method: Other
How to cite: DAP12-SmBiT BiBiT Ready Vector was a gift from Promega Corporation (Addgene plasmid # 238799 ; http://n2t.net/addgene:238799 ; RRID:Addgene_238799)
